Addgene plasmid #131105: pAGN33
Purpose: An integrative plasmid able to introduce a second copy of the pip gene in the chromosome of our conditional mutants
Depositing lab: Riccardo Manganelli. Depositing organization: University of Padua. Publication: Improving the stability of the TetR/Pip-OFF mycobacterial repressible promoter system. Boldrin F, Anoosheh S, Serafini A, Cioetto Mazzabo L, Palu G, Provvedi R, Manganelli R. Sci Rep. 2019 Apr 8;9(1):5783. doi: 10.1038/s41598-019-42319-2. PubMed 30962489.
Backbone
  Vector backbone: pTTP1.B
  Backbone manufacturer: Graham Hatfull (Addgene plasmid # 91723)
  Backbone size w/o insert (bp): 5852
  Vector type: Bacterial Expression
Growth in bacteria
  Bacterial resistance: Ampicillin and Kanamycin, 100 & 50 μg/mL
  Growth temperature: 37°C
  Growth strain: DH5alpha
  Copy number: Unknown
Gene/Insert
  Gene/Insert name: P-furA102tetO-pip
  Species: Streptomyces pristinaespiralis
  Mutation: the furA102 promoter was mutated with the insertion of 2 tetO sites
  Cloning method: Restriction Enzyme; 5′ cloning site unknown (unknown if destroyed); 3′ cloning site unknown (unknown if destroyed)
  Sequencing primers: 5′ n/a
Resource information
  A portion of this plasmid was derived from a plasmid made by: The plasmid has PfurA102tetO-pip sequence; PfurA102 pip gene belongs to pMY718 plasmid ( Forti F. et al. (2009). J Biotechnol. Mar 25;140(3-4):270-7); the promoter was modified through the insertion of two TetR operator site ( Ehrt S.et al. (2005). Nucleic Acids Res., 33, e21).
Terms and licenses: Academic/Nonprofit Terms; Industry Terms: Not Available to Industry
Depositor comments: The sequence is that of pTTP1B with P-furA 102 tetO- pip cloned into the EcoRI site.
How to cite: pAGN33 was a gift from Riccardo Manganelli (Addgene plasmid # 131105 ; http://n2t.net/addgene:131105 ; RRID:Addgene_131105)
