[The description below was written by a language model from this plasmid's Addgene catalogue record and pLannotate feature annotations shown in this document.]
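Description:
pAGN33 is an integrative mycobacterial plasmid built on the pTTP1.B backbone. It was made to place a second copy of the pip repressor gene into the chromosome of conditional mutants that use the TetR/Pip-OFF repressible promoter system. It is propagated in E. coli through a high-copy ColE1/pUC-type origin and selected with ampicillin (β-lactamase) and kanamycin (aph(3')-Ia). The sequenced record is about 6.8 kb and also carries an f1 origin. Remnants of cloning-vector sequence are present too: lacZα and lacI fragments, the lac promoter/operator, bom and rop fragments, and pieces of a pUC polylinker. No mycobacterial replication origin is annotated, which fits an integrating design. The integration functions themselves (integrase and attachment site) are not called in the feature table, and a long stretch between the two polylinker fragments is unannotated, so the record does not define the integration site or mechanism.

The payload, cloned into the EcoRI site of the backbone according to the depositor, is P-furA102tetO-pip. This is the pip gene from Streptomyces pristinaespiralis driven by the furA102 promoter, which was modified by inserting two TetR operator sites. The two short hits annotated as "tight TRE" and "PLtetO-1" fragments most likely correspond to these tetO sites rather than to those promoters. The pip coding region downstream of them is not annotated. In the TetR/Pip-OFF system, TetR represses pip. Adding a tetracycline inducer therefore allows Pip to be made, and Pip in turn shuts off the Pip-controlled target gene. The associated publication concerns improving the stability of this system, and the duplicate pip copy is presumably meant to reduce escape from repression caused by loss-of-function mutations in a single pip gene.
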