Features (pLannotate 1.2.2; 18 found; start..end, strand, type, name):
    137..186     +  misc_feature   bom (fragment): basis of mobility region from pBR322
    187..642     -  rep_origin     f1 ori (sequence partly withheld): f1 bacteriophage origin of replication; arrow indicates direction of (+) strand synthesis
    661..712     +  misc_feature   bom (fragment): basis of mobility region from pBR322
    718..875     -  CDS            lacZα (fragment): LacZα fragment of β-galactosidase; lacZ fragment
    888..907     +  terminator     rrnB T2 terminator (fragment): transcription terminator T2 from the E. coli rrnB gene
   1005..1022    +  promoter       tight TRE promoter (fragment): Tet-responsive promoter PTight, consisting of seven tet operator sequences followed by the minimal CMV promoter
   1030..1047    +  promoter       PLtetO-1 promoter (fragment): modified phage lambda PL promoter with tet operator sites (Lutz and Bujard, 1997)
   1863..1899    +  misc_feature   MCS (fragment): pUC18/19 multiple cloning site
   3612..3634    +  misc_feature   MCS (fragment): pUC18/19 multiple cloning site
   3721..4536    +  CDS            KanR: aminoglycoside phosphotransferase; aph(3')-Ia; confers resistance to kanamycin in bacteria or G418 (Geneticin®) in eukaryotes
   4646..4662    -  protein_bind   lac operator: The lac repressor binds to the lac operator to inhibit transcription in E. coli. This inhibition can be relieved by adding lactose or isopropyl-β-D-thiogalactopyranoside (IPTG). lac repressor encoded by lacI
   4670..4700    -  promoter       lac promoter: promoter for the E. coli lac operon
   4715..4736    -  protein_bind   CAP binding site: CAP binding activates transcription in the presence of cAMP. E. coli catabolite activator protein
   4749..4841    -  CDS            lacI (fragment): lac repressor; lacI; The lac repressor binds to the lac operator to inhibit transcription in E. coli. This inhibition can be relieved by adding lactose or isopropyl-β-D-thiogalactopyranoside (IPTG).
   5024..5611    -  rep_origin     ori: high-copy-number ColE1/pMB1/pBR322/pUC origin of replication
   5782..6642    -  CDS            AmpR: β-lactamase; bla; confers resistance to ampicillin, carbenicillin, and related antibiotics
   6643..6747    -  promoter       AmpR promoter: bla
   6842..35      +  CDS            rop (fragment) (across the origin): Rop protein, which maintains plasmids at low copy number; rop
>Addgene plasmid #131105 | pAGN33 | addgene full sequence | sequence record 262707 | Addgene NGS Result
TCGCGCGTTTCGGTGATGACGGTGAAAACCTCTGACACATGCAGCTCCCGGAGACGGTCACAGCTTGTCT
GTAAGCGGATGCCGGGAGCAGACAAGCCCGTCAGGGCGCGTCAGCGGGTGTTGGCGGGTGTCGGGGCTGG
CTTAACTATGCGGCATCAGAGCAGATTGTACTGAGAGTGCACCATAAAATTGTAAACGTTAATATTTTGT
TAAAATTCGCGTTAAATTTTTGTTAAATCAGCTCATTTTTTAACCAATAGACCGAAATCGGCAAAATCCC
TTATAAATCAAAAGAATAGCCCGAGATAGAGT
[37 nt withheld, positions 313-349]
AAAGAACGTGGACTCCAACGTCAAAGG
[141 nt withheld, positions 377-517]
G
[46 nt withheld, positions 519-564]
A
[95 nt withheld, positions 566-660]
TATGCGGTGTGAAATACCGCACAGATGCGTAAGGAGAAAATACCGCATCAGGCGCCATTCGCCATTCAGG
CTGCGCAACTGTTGGGAAGGGCGATCGGTGCGGGCCTCTTCGCTATTACGCCAGCTGGCGAAAGGGGGAT
GTGCTGCAAGGCGATTAAGTTGGGTAACGCCAGGGTTTTCCCAGTCACGACGTTGTAAAACGACGGCCAG
TGAATTAGCTTGATATCCCATCCTGACGGATGGCCTTCCACCATGCAGGCCCGGCTCATCGGAACATACG
AAGGCTGATCCACCCGCCATCCCACGATCCAGCGGCCCCGGGGCGATCGGGTCCTAGCAGACGCCTCCCT
ATCAGTGATAGATCAACTGATCCCTATCAGTGATAGACATATTGTCTAGTGTGGCGGCCGCGAGTCGAGG
AGAGGTGCGCATGGCGAAGGCAGGGCGGGAGGGGCCGCGGGACAGCGTGTGGCTGTCGGGGGAGGGGCGG
CGCGGCGGTCGCCGTGGGGGGCAGCCGTCCGGGCTCGACCGGGACCGGATCACCGGGGTCACCGTCCGGC
TGCTGGACACGGAGGGCCTGACGGGGTTCTCGATGCGCCGCCTGGCCGCCGAGCTGAACGTCACCGCGAT
GTCCGTGTACTGGTACGTCGACACCAAGGACCAGTTGCTCGAGCTCGCCCTGGACGCCGTCTTCGGCGAG
CTGCGCCACCCGGACCCGGACGCCGGGCTCGACTGGCGCGAGGAACTGCGGGCCCTGGCCCGGGAGAACC
GGGCGCTGCTGGTGCGCCACCCCTGGTCGTCCCGGCTGGTCGGCACCTACCTCAACATCGGCCCGCACTC
GCTGGCCTTCTCCCGCGCGGTGCAGAACGTCGTGCGCCGCAGCGGGCTGCCCGCGCACCGCCTGACCGGC
GCCATCTCGGCCGTCTTCCAGTTCGTCTACGGCTACGGCACCATCGAGGGCCGCTTCCTCGCCCGGGTGG
CGGACACCGGGCTGAGTCCGGAGGAGTACTTCCAGGACTCGATGACCGCGGTGACCGAGGTGCCGGACAC
CGCGGGCGTCATCGAGGACGCGCAGGACATCATGGCGGCCCGGGGCGGCGACACCGTGGCGGAGATGCTG
GACCGGGACTTCGAGTTCGCCCTCGACCTGCTCGTCGCGGGCATCGACGCGATGGTCGAACAGGCCTGAT
TAATTAAAAGCTAATTCGAGCTCGGTACCCGGGGATCCTCTAGAGTCGAGATTTACAGTCGGTCGCCTAC
GCAAACGTCGATGGGAGCAGTTCGGACAGCCCCTGCATGGCCTCCAGATGCCTCGCCCGATCCGCATGCG
CATAGATCCGCTGCGCATCCACACTCGCATGACCCAAGATCTCCATACGCGTTTGCTCATCCACACCCGC
TGCGCGCAGCAATGTCGAGGTGGTGTGCCGCGAGTTGTGCGGCGGTAACGACTCGGTTGGACCGATCACC
CCAGCAGCGCGGAACACGCCACGCCACACGTCGTAGTCCGAACGGGGATCGATCGGCTTCCCCTCCTTGT
GCCACACCAAGTCATGCGGATTGTCGGTGCGGAGTTTCTGCATCGCCACATACAACGGCGGCAACAACGG
AACCTCACGCCAACCAGCGTCCGTCTTCGGCCGGGTGAACAACAACGACCCCTCACATTCCTGATACTCG
AAATGCGCCGGCAGGTCCCACCGGGACTGCGGGCATGCCCATGCCCGTGTCTTCCCGCAAGGCCAGTACG
GGGGTTTCTTGGGCATACGGTCGGGCCGGGACAGCGGTGACGGTTCGGGTAGAGGATCCCCACAGCCGTG
GACGCGGGTTTCCGATTGCAACTGCCAAGCGATGGTGATCCATCCCTGAGCGGGGTTGTCGACGTAGGGC
CAGCGCAGGCCGAGGAGTTCCCCACGGCGGGCGCCCGTCAGGAAACCGGCGGCGATCCGCACCGCATCCG
GTTCGTCGCACACCTGGAACGCGGTGTGAATGATGTGCTGCGCCACGTCCGCCGGGAAGCCGTTGCGTTT
CTTCTTCCGGTACTCGGGCTTGTCGACCAATGCGGCCACATTCCTGGTCGCCACACCCTCCGCTACCGCA
TCGTCCAAGGCTTTCTGGACGATGACATGGACCAGCTCGGCGGTGCGGGAGGCCCCGATCTCGGAGTGCA
GGTCCCGCACATGCTGCGGGGTGAGTTTGTCGATGCGTTTCGCGCCGAGGATCGGGTTGATGTGGTTGTG
GATGGCGGCCCGGTAGTCGTTGAGGACGCCGGGGCGGACTTTACGTTTGGCGTGGATGTTGTCGATCCAG
TGCAGCATCCACTTCTCCACAGTTGTGGATGAGGTGGTGGCGATGCGGCCCTCTTCGACGTCGCGGCGGA
GTTGTTTGAGTTTGGCCATGGCGGTGTTGCGGTCAACGGAGGACACCCATTTGTAGCGGCGGTTGCCGTT
GCGGTCTGGGGGTAGTTCTACTCGTCCCATCCATTTGCCGTCGGCGCGTTGGAAGAACGCTCCGTCTCCG
CGGGTTCTGCGTTTCTTAGTTGCCATCGTTTTCCCTCCCAGGGGGTCACCCTACGGTTCACCCTACGGTG
CTGCGCAGCATTACGCAGAATTGCGCAGTATCGGGGGTCTACCTGCGGGTTTGACAACGTTTCTCCTGGT
ATGCAGCCTATCAACCGCTGACTCTTAATCAGCGGGTCGGGGGTTCGAAACCCTCACGGCGCACAGGTCA
GAGGCCATAAGCCTCAGAGGGGATCACCCTAAAGGTAACCCTATAGGGGTTTTCACTGGTCCTACATGTC
GTCGCGCCGTCGTACTCTCTTTTCATAGGGGAGCATGAGGATCCAACTGAGCTTGCTGTGCCTTCGATTG
AGCGGTTGAAGCATCTGGAGCGTCGGCGGACAGCGATCACGGTTCCCAACGATGGCTGAAAGAAGGATGA
AATGACTGCACTCGACCTGCAGGCATGCAAGCTTGGCCGGGTTACATTGCACAAGATAAAAATATATCAT
CATGAACAATAAAACTGTCTGCTTACATAAACAGTAATACAAGGGGTGTTATGAGCCATATTCAACGGGA
AACGTCTTGCTCGAGGCCGCGATTAAATTCCAACATGGATGCTGATTTATATGGGTATAAATGGGCTCGC
GATAATGTCGGGCAATCAGGTGCGACAATCTATCGATTGTATGGGAAGCCCGATGCGCCAGAGTTGTTTC
TGAAACATGGCAAAGGTAGCGTTGCCAATGATGTTACAGATGAGATGGTCAGACTAAACTGGCTGACGGA
ATTTATGCCTCTTCCGACCATCAAGCATTTTATCCGTACTCCTGATGATGCATGGTTACTCACCACTGCG
ATCCCCGGGAAAACAGCATTCCAGGTATTAGAAGAATATCCTGATTCAGGTGAAAATATTGTTGATGCGC
TGGCAGTGTTCCTGCGCCGGTTGCATTCGATTCCTGTTTGTAATTGTCCTTTTAACAGCGATCGCGTATT
TCGTCTCGCTCAGGCGCAATCACGAATGAATAACGGTTTGGTTGATGCGAGTGATTTTGATGACGAGCGT
AATGGTTGGCCTGTTGAACAAGTCTGGAAAGAAATGCATAAGTTTTTGCCATTCTCACCGGATTCAGTCG
TCACTCATGGTGATTTCTCACTTGATAACCTTATTTTTGACGAGGGGAAATTAATAGGTTGTATTGATGT
TGGACGAGTCGGAATCGCAGACCGATACCAGGATCTTGCCATCCTATGGAACTGCCTCGGTGAGTTTTCT
CCTTCATTACAGAAACGGCTTTTTCAAAAATATGGTATTGATAATCCTGATATGAATAAATTGCAGTTTC
ATTTGATGCTCGATGAGTTTTTCTAATCAGAATTGGTTAATTGGTTGTAACACTGGCAGAGCATTACGCT
GACTTGACGGGACGGCGCCGGCCAAGCTTGGCGTAATCATGGTCATAGCTGTTTCCTGTGTGAAATTGTT
ATCCGCTCACAATTCCACACAACATACGAGCCGGAAGCATAAAGTGTAAAGCCTGGGGTGCCTAATGAGT
GAGCTAACTCACATTAATTGCGTTGCGCTCACTGCCCGCTTTCCAGTCGGGAAACCTGTCGTGCCAGCTG
CATTAATGAATCGGCCAACGCGCGGGGAGAGGCGGTTTGCGTATTGGGCGCTCTTCCGCTTCCTCGCTCA
CTGACTCGCTGCGCTCGGTCGTTCGGCTGCGGCGAGCGGTATCAGCTCACTCAAAGGCGGTAATACGGTT
ATCCACAGAATCAGGGGATAACGCAGGAAAGAACATGTGAGCAAAAGGCCAGCAAAAGGCCAGGAACCGT
AAAAAGGCCGCGTTGCTGGCGTTTTTCCATAGGCTCCGCCCCCCTGACGAGCATCACAAAAATCGACGCT
CAAGTCAGAGGTGGCGAAACCCGACAGGACTATAAAGATACCAGGCGTTTCCCCCTGGAAGCTCCCTCGT
GCGCTCTCCTGTTCCGACCCTGCCGCTTACCGGATACCTGTCCGCCTTTCTCCCTTCGGGAAGCGTGGCG
CTTTCTCATAGCTCACGCTGTAGTATCTCAGTTCGGTGTAGGTCGTTCGCTCCAAGCTGGGCTGTGTGCA
CGAACCCCCCGTTCAGCCCGACCGCTGCGCCTTATCCGGTAACTATCGTCTTGAGTCCAACCCGGTAAGA
CACGACTTATCGCCACTGGCAGCAGCCACTGGTAACAGGATTAGCAGAGCGAGGTATGTAGGCGGTGCTA
CAGAGTTCTTGAAGTGGTGGCCTAACTACGGCTACACTAGAAGAACAGTATTTGGTATCTGCGCTCTGCT
GAAGCCAGTTACCTTCGGAAAAAGAGTTGGTAGCTCTTGATCCGGCAAACAAACCACCGCTGGTAGCGGT
GGTTTTTTTGTTTGCAAGCAGCAGATTACGCGCAGAAAAAAAGGATCTCAAGAAGATCCTTTGATCTTTT
CTACGGGGTCTGACGCTCAGTGGAACGAAAACTCACGTTAAGGGATTTTGGTCATGAGATTATCAAAAAG
GATCTTCACCTAGATCCTTTTAAATTAAAAATGAAGTTTTAAATCAATCTAAAGTATATATGAGTAAACT
TGGTCTGACAGTTACCAATGCTTAATCAGTGAGGCACCTATCTCAGCGATCTGTCTATTTCGTTCATCCA
TAGTTGCCTGACTCCCCGTCGTGTAGATAACTACGATACGGGAGGGCTTACCATCTGGCCCCAGTGCTGC
AATGATACCGCGAGACCCACGCTCACCGGCTCCAGATTTATCAGCAATAAACCAGCCAGCCGGAAGGGCC
GAGCGCAGAAGTGGTCCTGCAACTTTATCCGCCTCCATCCAGTCTATTAATTGTTGCCGGGAAGCTAGAG
TAAGTAGTTCGCCAGTTAATAGTTTGCGCAACGTTGTTGCCATTGCTACAGGCATCGTGGTGTCACGCTC
GTCGTTTGGTATGGCTTCATTCAGCTCCGGTTCCCAACGATCAAGGCGAGTTACATGATCCCCCATGTTG
TGCAAAAAAGCGGTTAGCTCCTTCGGTCCTCCGATCGTTGTCAGAAGTAAGTTGGCCGCAGTGTTATCAC
TCATGGTTATGGCAGCACTGCATAATTCTCTTACTGTCATGCCATCCGTAAGATGCTTTTCTGTGACTGG
TGAGTACTCAACCAAGTCATTCTGAGAATAGTGTATGCGGCGACCGAGTTGCTCTTGCCCGGCGTCAATA
CGGGATAATACCGCGCCACATAGCAGAACTTTAAAAGTGCTCATCATTGGAAAACGTTCTTCGGGGCGAA
AACTCTCAAGGATCTTACCGCTGTTGAGATCCAGTTCGATGTAACCCACTCGTGCACCCAACTGATCTTC
AGCATCTTTTACTTTCACCAGCGTTTCTGGGTGAGCAAAAACAGGAAGGCAAAATGCCGCAAAAAAGGGA
ATAAGGGCGACACGGAAATGTTGAATACTCATACTCTTCCTTTTTCAATATTATTGAAGCATTTATCAGG
GTTATTGTCTCATGAGCGGATACATATTTGAATGTATTTAGAAAAATAAACAAATAGGGGTTCCGCGCAC
ATTTCCCCGAAAAGTGCCACCTGACGTCTAAGAAACCATTATTATCATGACATTAACCTATAAAAATAGG
CGTATCACGAGGCCCTTTCGTC
